>Addgene plasmid #138673 | pSECC-sgSIK3-B | addgene full sequence | sequence record 273692 | Addgene NGS Result
TCGACGGATCGGGAGATCTCCCGATCCCCTATGGTGCACTCTCAGTACAATCTGCTCTGATGCCGCATAG
TTAAGCCAGTATCTGCTCCCTGCTTGTGTGTTGGAGGTCGCTGAGTAGTGCGCGAGCAAAATTTAAGCTA
CAACAAGGCAAGGCTTGACCGACAATTGCATGAAGAATCTGCTTAGGGTTAGGCGTTTTGCGCTGCTTCG
CGATGTACGGGCCAGATATACGCGTTGACATTGATTATTGACTAGTTATTAATAGTAATCAATTACGGGG
TCATTAGTTCATAGCCCATATATGGAGTTCCGCGTTACATAACTTACGGTAAATGGCCCGCCTGGCTGAC
CGCCCAACGACCCCCGCCCATTGACGTCAATAATGACGTATGTTCCCATAGTAACGCCAATAGGGACTTT
CCATTGACGTCAATGGGTGGAGTATTTACGGTAAACTGCCCACTTGGCAGTACATCAAGTGTATCATATG
CCAAGTACGCCCCCTATTGACGTCAATGACGGTAAATGGCCCGCCTGGCATTATGCCCAGTACATGACCT
TATGGGACTTTCCTACTTGGCAGTACATCTACGTATTAGTCATCGCTATTACCATGGTGATGCGGTTTTG
GCAGTACATCAATGGGCGTGGATAGCGGTTTGACTCACGGGGATTTCCAAGTCTCCACCCCATTGACGTC
AATGGGAGTTTGTTTTGGCACCAAAATCAACGGGACTTTCCAAAATGTCGTAACAACTCCGCCCCATTGA
CGCAAATGGGCGGTAGGCGTGTACGGTGGGAGGTCTATATAAGCAGCGCGTTTTGCCTGTACTGGGTCTC
TCTGGTTAGACCAGATCTGAGCCTGGGAGCTCTCTGGCTAACTAGGGAACCCACTGCTTAAGCCTCAATA
AAGCTTGCCTTGAGTGCTTCAAGTAGTGTGTGCCCGTCTGTTGTGTGACTCTGGTAACTAGAGATCCCTC
AGACCCTTTTAGTCAGTGTGGAAAATCTCTAGCAGTGGCGCCCGAACAGGGACTTGAAAGCGAAAGGGAA
ACCAGAGGAGCTCTCTCGACGCAGGACTCGGCTTGCTGAAGCGCGCACGGCAAGAGGCGAGGGGCGGCGA
CTGGTGAGTACGCCAAAAATTTTGACTAGCGGAGGCTAGAAGGAGAGAGATGGGTGCGAGAGCGTCAGTA
TTAAGCGGGGGAGAATTAGATCGCGATGGGAAAAAATTCGGTTAAGGCCAGGGGGAAAGAAAAAATATAA
ATTAAAACATATAGTATGGGCAAGCAGGGAGCTAGAACGATTCGCAGTTAATCCTGGCCTGTTAGAAACA
TCAGAAGGCTGTAGACAAATACTGGGACAGCTACAACCATCCCTTCAGACAGGATCAGAAGAACTTAGAT
CATTATATAATACAGTAGCAACCCTCTATTGTGTGCATCAAAGGATAGAGATAAAAGACACCAAGGAAGC
TTTAGACAAGATAGAGGAAGAGCAAAACAAAAGTAAGACCACCGCACAGCAAGCGGCCGGCCGCTGATCT
TCAGACCTGGAGGAGGAGATATGAGGGACAATTGGAGAAGTGAATTATATAAATATAAAGTAGTAAAAAT
TGAACCATTAGGAGTAGCACCCACCAAGGCAAAGAGAAGAGTGGTGCAGAGAGAAAAAAGAGCAGTGGGA
ATAGGAGCTTTGTTCCTTGGGTTCTTGGGAGCAGCAGGAAGCACTATGGGCGCAGCGTCAATGACGCTGA
CGGTACAGGCCAGACAATTATTGTCTGGTATAGTGCAGCAGCAGAACAATTTGCTGAGGGCTATTGAGGC
GCAACAGCATCTGTTGCAACTCACAGTCTGGGGCATCAAGCAGCTCCAGGCAAGAATCCTGGCTGTGGAA
AGATACCTAAAGGATCAACAGCTCCTGGGGATTTGGGGTTGCTCTGGAAAACTCATTTGCACCACTGCTG
TGCCTTGGAATGCTAGTTGGAGTAATAAATCTCTGGAACAGATTTGGAATCACACGACCTGGATGGAGTG
GGACAGAGAAATTAACAATTACACAAGCTTAATACACTCCTTAATTGAAGAATCGCAAAACCAGCAAGAA
AAGAATGAACAAGAATTATTGGAATTAGATAAATGGGCAAGTTTGTGGAATTGGTTTAACATAACAAATT
GGCTGTGGTATATAAAATTATTCATAATGATAGTAGGAGGCTTGGTAGGTTTAAGAATAGTTTTTGCTGT
ACTTTCTATAGTGAATAGAGTTAGGCAGGGATATTCACCATTATCGTTTCAGACCCACCTCCCAACCCCG
AGGGGACCCGACAGGCCCGAAGGAATAGAAGAAGAAGGTGGAGAGAGAGACAGAGACAGATCCATTCGAT
TAGTGAACGGATCGGCACTGCGTGCGCCAATTCTGCAGACAAATGGCAGTATTCATCCACAATTTTAAAA
GAAAAGGGGGGATTGGGGGGTACAGTGCAGGGGAAAGAATAGTAGACATAATAGCAACAGACATACAAAC
TAAAGAATTACAAAAACAAATTACAAAAATTCAAAATTTTCGGGTTTATTACAGGGACAGCAGAGATCCA
GTTTGGTTAGTACCGGGCCCGGGTCGACTAGTGATCAGTGTGAGGGAGTGTAAAGCTGGGTTTCCCAGAG
AGGGCCTATTTCCCATGATTCCTTCATATTTGCATATACGATACAAGGCTGTTAGAGAGATAATTAGAAT
TAATTTGACTGTAAACACAAAGATATTAGTACAAAATACGTGACGTAGAAAGTAATAATTTCTTGGGTAG
TTTGCAGTTTTAAAATTATGTTTTAAAATGGACTATCATATGCTTACCGTAACTTGAAAGTATTTCGATT
TCTTGGCTTTATATATCTTGTGGAAAGGACGAAACACCGCTCGTAGTAGCCGATGCGAGGTTTTAGAGCT
AGAAATAGCAAGTTAAAATAAGGCTAGTCCGTTATCAACTTGAAAAAGTGGCACCGAGTCGGTGCTTTTT
TGAATTCTAGATCTTGAGACAAATGGCAGTATTCATCCACAATTTTAAAAGAAAAGGGGGGATTGGGGGG
TACAGTGCAGGGGAAAGAATAGTAGACATAATAGCAACAGACATACAAACTAAAGAATTACAAAAACAAA
TTACAAAAATTCAAAATTTTCGGGTTTATTACAGGGACAGCAGAGATCCACTTTGGCGCCGGCAAACCGC
TGTTCCTAGGAATCCCGAGGCCTTCGAGTGGCTCCGGTGCCCGTCAGTGGGCAGAGCGCACATCGCCCAC
AGTCCCCGAGAAGTTGGGGGGAGGGGTCGGCAATTGAACCGGTGCCTAGAGAAGGTGGCGCGGGGTAAAC
TGGGAAAGTGATGTCGTGTACTGGCTCCGCCTTTTTCCCGAGGGTGGGGGAGAACCGTATATAAGTGCAG
TAGTCGCCGTGAACGTTCTTTTTCGCAACGGGTTTGCCGCCAGAACACAGGTGTCGTGACGCGGGACCCG
ACATTAGCGCTACAGCTTAAGCGGGCCACCATGGATTACAAAGACGATGACGATAAGATGGCCCCAAAGA
AGAAGCGGAAGGTCGGTATCCACGGAGTCCCAGCAGCCGACAAGAAGTACAGCATCGGCCTGGACATCGG
CACCAACTCTGTGGGCTGGGCCGTGATCACCGACGAGTACAAGGTGCCCAGCAAGAAATTCAAGGTGCTG
GGCAACACCGACCGGCACAGCATCAAGAAGAACCTGATCGGAGCCCTGCTGTTCGACAGCGGCGAAACAG
CCGAGGCCACCCGGCTGAAGAGAACCGCCAGAAGAAGATACACCAGACGGAAGAACCGGATCTGCTATCT
GCAAGAGATCTTCAGCAACGAGATGGCCAAGGTGGACGACAGCTTCTTCCACAGACTGGAAGAGTCCTTC
CTGGTGGAAGAGGATAAGAAGCACGAGCGGCACCCCATCTTCGGCAACATCGTGGACGAGGTGGCCTACC
ACGAGAAGTACCCCACCATCTACCACCTGAGAAAGAAACTGGTGGACAGCACCGACAAGGCCGACCTGCG
GCTGATCTATCTGGCCCTGGCCCACATGATCAAGTTCCGGGGCCACTTCCTGATCGAGGGCGACCTGAAC
CCCGACAACAGCGACGTGGACAAGCTGTTCATCCAGCTGGTGCAGACCTACAACCAGCTGTTCGAGGAAA
ACCCCATCAACGCCAGCGGCGTGGACGCCAAGGCCATCCTGTCTGCCAGACTGAGCAAGAGCAGACGGCT
GGAAAATCTGATCGCCCAGCTGCCCGGCGAGAAGAAGAATGGCCTGTTCGGAAACCTGATTGCCCTGAGC
CTGGGCCTGACCCCCAACTTCAAGAGCAACTTCGACCTGGCCGAGGATGCCAAACTGCAGCTGAGCAAGG
ACACCTACGACGACGACCTGGACAACCTGCTGGCCCAGATCGGCGACCAGTACGCCGACCTGTTTCTGGC
CGCCAAGAACCTGTCCGACGCCATCCTGCTGAGCGACATCCTGAGAGTGAACACCGAGATCACCAAGGCC
CCCCTGAGCGCCTCTATGATCAAGAGATACGACGAGCACCACCAGGACCTGACCCTGCTGAAAGCTCTCG
TGCGGCAGCAGCTGCCTGAGAAGTACAAAGAGATTTTCTTCGACCAGAGCAAGAACGGCTACGCCGGCTA
CATTGACGGCGGAGCCAGCCAGGAAGAGTTCTACAAGTTCATCAAGCCCATCCTGGAAAAGATGGACGGC
ACCGAGGAACTGCTCGTGAAGCTGAACAGAGAGGACCTGCTGCGGAAGCAGCGGACCTTCGACAACGGCA
GCATCCCCCACCAGATCCACCTGGGAGAGCTGCACGCCATTCTGCGGCGGCAGGAAGATTTTTACCCATT
CCTGAAGGACAACCGGGAAAAGATCGAGAAGATCCTGACCTTCCGCATCCCCTACTACGTGGGCCCTCTG
GCCAGGGGAAACAGCAGATTCGCCTGGATGACCAGAAAGAGCGAGGAAACCATCACCCCCTGGAACTTCG
AGGAAGTGGTGGACAAGGGCGCTTCCGCCCAGAGCTTCATCGAGCGGATGACCAACTTCGATAAGAACCT
GCCCAACGAGAAGGTGCTGCCCAAGCACAGCCTGCTGTACGAGTACTTCACCGTGTATAACGAGCTGACC
AAAGTGAAATACGTGACCGAGGGAATGAGAAAGCCCGCCTTCCTGAGCGGCGAGCAGAAAAAGGCCATCG
TGGACCTGCTGTTCAAGACCAACCGGAAAGTGACCGTGAAGCAGCTGAAAGAGGACTACTTCAAGAAAAT
CGAGTGCTTCGACTCCGTGGAAATCTCCGGCGTGGAAGATCGGTTCAACGCCTCCCTGGGCACATACCAC
GATCTGCTGAAAATTATCAAGGACAAGGACTTCCTGGACAATGAGGAAAACGAGGACATTCTGGAAGATA
TCGTGCTGACCCTGACACTGTTTGAGGACAGAGAGATGATCGAGGAACGGCTGAAAACCTATGCCCACCT
GTTCGACGACAAAGTGATGAAGCAGCTGAAGCGGCGGAGATACACCGGCTGGGGCAGGCTGAGCCGGAAG
CTGATCAACGGCATCCGGGACAAGCAGTCCGGCAAGACAATCCTGGATTTCCTGAAGTCCGACGGCTTCG
CCAACAGAAACTTCATGCAGCTGATCCACGACGACAGCCTGACCTTTAAAGAGGACATCCAGAAAGCCCA
GGTGTCCGGCCAGGGCGATAGCCTGCACGAGCACATTGCCAATCTGGCCGGCAGCCCCGCCATTAAGAAG
GGCATCCTGCAGACAGTGAAGGTGGTGGACGAGCTCGTGAAAGTGATGGGCCGGCACAAGCCCGAGAACA
TCGTGATCGAAATGGCCAGAGAGAACCAGACCACCCAGAAGGGACAGAAGAACAGCCGCGAGAGAATGAA
GCGGATCGAAGAGGGCATCAAAGAGCTGGGCAGCCAGATCCTGAAAGAACACCCCGTGGAAAACACCCAG
CTGCAGAACGAGAAGCTGTACCTGTACTACCTGCAGAATGGGCGGGATATGTACGTGGACCAGGAACTGG
ACATCAACCGGCTGTCCGACTACGATGTGGACCATATCGTGCCTCAGAGCTTTCTGAAGGACGACTCCAT
CGACAACAAGGTGCTGACCAGAAGCGACAAGAACCGGGGCAAGAGCGACAACGTGCCCTCCGAAGAGGTC
GTGAAGAAGATGAAGAACTACTGGCGGCAGCTGCTGAACGCCAAGCTGATTACCCAGAGAAAGTTCGACA
ATCTGACCAAGGCCGAGAGAGGCGGCCTGAGCGAACTGGATAAGGCCGGCTTCATCAAGAGACAGCTGGT
GGAAACCCGGCAGATCACAAAGCACGTGGCACAGATCCTGGACTCCCGGATGAACACTAAGTACGACGAG
AATGACAAGCTGATCCGGGAAGTGAAAGTGATCACCCTGAAGTCCAAGCTGGTGTCCGATTTCCGGAAGG
ATTTCCAGTTTTACAAAGTGCGCGAGATCAACAACTACCACCACGCCCACGACGCCTACCTGAACGCCGT
CGTGGGAACCGCCCTGATCAAAAAGTACCCTAAGCTGGAAAGCGAGTTCGTGTACGGCGACTACAAGGTG
TACGACGTGCGGAAGATGATCGCCAAGAGCGAGCAGGAAATCGGCAAGGCTACCGCCAAGTACTTCTTCT
ACAGCAACATCATGAACTTTTTCAAGACCGAGATTACCCTGGCCAACGGCGAGATCCGGAAGCGGCCTCT
GATCGAGACAAACGGCGAAACCGGGGAGATCGTGTGGGATAAGGGCCGGGATTTTGCCACCGTGCGGAAA
GTGCTGAGCATGCCCCAAGTGAATATCGTGAAAAAGACCGAGGTGCAGACAGGCGGCTTCAGCAAAGAGT
CTATCCTGCCCAAGAGGAACAGCGATAAGCTGATCGCCAGAAAGAAGGACTGGGACCCTAAGAAGTACGG
CGGCTTCGACAGCCCCACCGTGGCCTATTCTGTGCTGGTGGTGGCCAAAGTGGAAAAGGGCAAGTCCAAG
AAACTGAAGAGTGTGAAAGAGCTGCTGGGGATCACCATCATGGAAAGAAGCAGCTTCGAGAAGAATCCCA
TCGACTTTCTGGAAGCCAAGGGCTACAAAGAAGTGAAAAAGGACCTGATCATCAAGCTGCCTAAGTACTC
CCTGTTCGAGCTGGAAAACGGCAGGAAGAGAATGCTGGCCTCTGCCGGCGAACTGCAGAAGGGAAACGAA
CTGGCCCTGCCCTCCAAATATGTGAACTTCCTGTACCTGGCCAGCCACTATGAGAAGCTGAAGGGCTCCC
CCGAGGATAATGAGCAGAAACAGCTGTTTGTGGAACAGCACAAGCACTACCTGGACGAGATCATCGAGCA
GATCAGCGAGTTCTCCAAGAGAGTGATCCTGGCCGACGCTAATCTGGACAAAGTGCTGTCCGCCTACAAC
AAGCACCGGGATAAGCCCATCAGAGAGCAGGCCGAGAATATCATCCACCTGTTTACCCTGACCAATCTGG
GAGCCCCTGCCGCCTTCAAGTACTTTGACACCACCATCGACCGGAAGAGGTACACCAGCACCAAAGAGGT
GCTGGACGCCACCCTGATCCACCAGAGCATCACCGGCCTGTACGAGACACGGATCGACCTGTCTCAGCTG
GGAGGCGACAAGCGTCCTGCTGCTACTAAGAAAGCTGGTCAAGCTAAGAAAAAGAAAGCTAGCGGCAGCG
GCGCCACCAACTTCAGCCTGCTGAAGCAGGCCGGCGACGTGGAGGAGAACCCCGGCCCCATGCCCAAGAA
GAAGAGGAAGGTGTCCAATTTACTGACCGTACACCAAAATTTGCCTGCATTACCGGTCGATGCAACGAGT
GATGAGGTTCGCAAGAACCTGATGGACATGTTCAGGGATCGCCAGGCGTTTTCTGAGCATACCTGGAAAA
TGCTTCTGTCCGTTTGCCGGTCGTGGGCGGCATGGTGCAAGTTGAATAACCGGAAATGGTTTCCCGCAGA
ACCTGAAGATGTTCGCGATTATCTTCTATATCTTCAGGCGCGCGGTCTGGCAGTAAAAACTATCCAGCAA
CATTTGGGCCAGCTAAACATGCTTCATCGTCGGTCCGGGCTGCCACGACCAAGTGACAGCAATGCTGTTT
CACTGGTTATGCGGCGGATCCGAAAAGAAAACGTTGATGCCGGTGAACGTGCAAAACAGGCTCTAGCGTT
CGAACGCACTGATTTCGACCAGGTTCGTTCACTCATGGAAAATAGCGATCGCTGCCAGGATATACGTAAT
CTGGCATTTCTGGGGATTGCTTATAACACCCTGTTACGTATAGCCGAAATTGCCAGGATCAGGGTTAAAG
ATATCTCACGTACTGACGGTGGGAGAATGTTAATCCATATTGGCAGAACGAAAACGCTGGTTAGCACCGC
AGGTGTAGAGAAGGCACTTAGCCTGGGGGTAACTAAACTGGTCGAGCGATGGATTTCCGTATCTGGTGTA
GCTGATGATCCGAATAACTACCTGTTTTGCCGGGTCAGAAAAAATGGTGTTGCCGCGCCATCTGCCACCA
GCCAGCTATCAACTCGCGCCCTGGAAGGGATTTTTGAAGCAACTCATCGATTGATTTACGGCGCTAAGGA
TGACTCTGGTCAGAGATACCTGGCCTGGTCTGGACACAGTGCCCGTGTCGGAGCCGCGCGAGATATGGCC
CGCGCTGGAGTTTCAATACCGGGGATCATGCAAGCTGGTGGCTGGACCAATGTAAATATTGTCATGAACT
ATATCCGTAACCTGGATAGTGAAACAGGGGCAATGGTGCGCCTGCTGGAAGATGGCGATTAGAAACGTTG
TTGTTTGGGGTTGAATTACTCTTCTAGACCGCGGCGCGCCCGATAATCAACCTCTGGATTACAAAATTTG
TGAAAGATTGACTGGTATTCTTAACTATGTTGCTCCTTTTACGCTATGTGGATACGCTGCTTTAATGCCT
TTGTATCATGCTATTGCTTCCCGTATGGCTTTCATTTTCTCCTCCTTGTATAAATCCTGGTTGCTGTCTC
TTTATGAGGAGTTGTGGCCCGTTGTCAGGCAACGTGGCGTGGTGTGCACTGTGTTTGCTGACGCAACCCC
CACTGGTTGGGGCATTGCCACCACCTGTCAGCTCCTTTCCGGGACTTTCGCTTTCCCCCTCCCTATTGCC
ACGGCGGAACTCATCGCCGCCTGCCTTGCCCGCTGCTGGACAGGGGCTCGGCTGTTGGGCACTGACAATT
CCGTGGTGTTGTCGGGGAAATCATCGTCCTTTCCTTGGCTGCTCGCCTGTGTTGCCACCTGGATTCTGCG
CGGGACGTCCTTCTGCTACGTCCCTTCGGCCCTCAATCCAGCGGACCTTCCTTCCCGCGGCCTGCTGCCG
GCTCTGCGGCCTCTTCCGCGTCTTCGCCTTCGCCCTCAGACGAGTCGGATCTCCCTTTGGGCCGCCTCCC
CGCATCGATACCGTCGACCTCGATCGAGACCTAGAAAAACATGGAGCAATCACAAGTAGCAATACAGCAG
CTACCAATGCTGATTGTGCCTGGCTAGAAGCACAAGAGGAGGAGGAGGTGGGTTTTCCAGTCACACCTCA
GGTACCTTTAAGACCAATGACTTACAAGGCAGCTGTAGATCTTAGCCACTTTTTAAAAGAAAAGGGGGGA
CTGGAAGGGCTAATTCACTCCCAACGAAGACAAGATATCCTTGATCTGTGGATCTACCACACACAAGGCT
ACTTCCCTGATTGGCAGAACTACACACCAGGGCCAGGGATCAGATATCCACTGACCTTTGGATGGTGCTA
CAAGCTAGTACCAGTTGAGCAAGAGAAGGTAGAAGAAGCCAATGAAGGAGAGAACACCCGCTTGTTACAC
CCTGTGAGCCTGCATGGGATGGATGACCCGGAGAGAGAAGTATTAGAGTGGAGGTTTGACAGCCGCCTAG
CATTTCATCACATGGCCCGAGAGCTGCATCCGGACTGTACTGGGTCTCTCTGGTTAGACCAGATCTGAGC
CTGGGAGCTCTCTGGCTAACTAGGGAACCCACTGCTTAAGCCTCAATAAAGCTTGCCTTGAGTGCTTCAA
GTAGTGTGTGCCCGTCTGTTGTGTGACTCTGGTAACTAGAGATCCCTCAGACCCTTTTAGTCAGTGTGGA
AAATCTCTAGCAGCATGTGAGCAAAAGGCCAGCAAAAGGCCAGGAACCGTAAAAAGGCCGCGTTGCTGGC
GTTTTTCCATAGGCTCCGCCCCCCTGACGAGCATCACAAAAATCGACGCTCAAGTCAGAGGTGGCGAAAC
CCGACAGGACTATAAAGATACCAGGCGTTTCCCCCTGGAAGCTCCCTCGTGCGCTCTCCTGTTCCGACCC
TGCCGCTTACCGGATACCTGTCCGCCTTTCTCCCTTCGGGAAGCGTGGCGCTTTCTCATAGCTCACGCTG
TAGGTATCTCAGTTCGGTGTAGGTCGTTCGCTCCAAGCTGGGCTGTGTGCACGAACCCCCCGTTCAGCCC
GACCGCTGCGCCTTATCCGGTAACTATCGTCTTGAGTCCAACCCGGTAAGACACGACTTATCGCCACTGG
CAGCAGCCACTGGTAACAGGATTAGCAGAGCGAGGTATGTAGGCGGTGCTACAGAGTTCTTGAAGTGGTG
GCCTAACTACGGCTACACTAGAAGAACAGTATTTGGTATCTGCGCTCTGCTGAAGCCAGTTACCTTCGGA
AAAAGAGTTGGTAGCTCTTGATCCGGCAAACAAACCACCGCTGGTAGCGGTGGTTTTTTTGTTTGCAAGC
AGCAGATTACGCGCAGAAAAAAAGGATCTCAAGAAGATCCTTTGATCTTTTCTACGGGGTCTGACGCTCA
GTGGAACGAAAACTCACGTTAAGGGATTTTGGTCATGAGATTATCAAAAAGGATCTTCACCTAGATCCTT
TTAAATTAAAAATGAAGTTTTAAATCAATCTAAAGTATATATGAGTAAACTTGGTCTGACAGTTACCAAT
GCTTAATCAGTGAGGCACCTATCTCAGCGATCTGTCTATTTCGTTCATCCATAGTTGCCTGACTCCCCGT
CGTGTAGATAACTACGATACGGGAGGGCTTACCATCTGGCCCCAGTGCTGCAATGATACCGCGAGACCCA
CGCTCACCGGCTCCAGATTTATCAGCAATAAACCAGCCAGCCGGAAGGGCCGAGCGCAGAAGTGGTCCTG
CAACTTTATCCGCCTCCATCCAGTCTATTAATTGTTGCCGGGAAGCTAGAGTAAGTAGTTCGCCAGTTAA
TAGTTTGCGCAACGTTGTTGCCATTGCTACAGGCATCGTGGTGTCACGCTCGTCGTTTGGTATGGCTTCA
TTCAGCTCCGGTTCCCAACGATCAAGGCGAGTTACATGATCCCCCATGTTGTGCAAAAAAGCGGTTAGCT
CCTTCGGTCCTCCGATCGTTGTCAGAAGTAAGTTGGCCGCAGTGTTATCACTCATGGTTATGGCAGCACT
GCATAATTCTCTTACTGTCATGCCATCCGTAAGATGCTTTTCTGTGACTGGTGAGTACTCAACCAAGTCA
TTCTGAGAATAGTGTATGCGGCGACCGAGTTGCTCTTGCCCGGCGTCAATACGGGATAATACCGCGCCAC
ATAGCAGAACTTTAAAAGTGCTCATCATTGGAAAACGTTCTTCGGGGCGAAAACTCTCAAGGATCTTACC
GCTGTTGAGATCCAGTTCGATGTAACCCACTCGTGCACCCAACTGATCTTCAGCATCTTTTACTTTCACC
AGCGTTTCTGGGTGAGCAAAAACAGGAAGGCAAAATGCCGCAAAAAAGGGAATAAGGGCGACACGGAAAT
GTTGAATACTCATACTCTTCCTTTTTCAATATTATTGAAGCATTTATCAGGGTTATTGTCTCATGAGCGG
ATACATATTTGAATGTATTTAGAAAAATAAACAAATAGGGGTTCCGCGCACATTTCCCCGAAAAGTGCCA
CCTGACG
Features (pLannotate 1.2.2; 23 found; start..end, strand, type, name):
     30..82      -  misc_feature   bom (fragment): basis of mobility region from pBR322
    237..616     +  enhancer       CMV enhancer: human cytomegalovirus immediate early enhancer
    617..816     +  promoter       CMV promoter: human cytomegalovirus (CMV) immediate early promoter
    834..1014    +  LTR            5' LTR (truncated): truncated 5' long terminal repeat (LTR) from HIV-1
   1061..1186    +  misc_feature   HIV-1 Ψ: packaging signal of human immunodeficiency virus type 1
   1170..1508    +  CDS            HIV-1 gag (fragment): gag protein from human immunodeficiency virus 1; gag
   1683..1916    +  misc_feature   RRE: The Rev response element (RRE) of HIV-1 allows for Rev-dependent mRNA export from the nucleus to the cytoplasm.
   2293..2393    +  CDS            Rev (fragment): human immunodeficiency virus 1 (HIV-1) Rev protein; rev; enhances nuclear export of unspliced and incompletely spliced viral mRNAs
   2443..2560    +  misc_feature   cPPT/CTS: central polypurine tract and central termination sequence of HIV-1
   2660..2900    +  promoter       U6 promoter: RNA polymerase III promoter for human U6 snRNA
   2930..3005    +  misc_RNA       gRNA scaffold: guide RNA scaffold for the Streptococcus pyogenes CRISPR/Cas9 system
   3053..3170    +  misc_feature   cPPT/CTS: central polypurine tract and central termination sequence of HIV-1
   3269..3480    +  promoter       EF-1α core promoter: core promoter for human elongation factor EF-1α
   3609..5210    +  CDS            Cas9(N): N-terminal portion of Streptococcus pyogenes Cas9 (Zetsche et al., 2015)
   5211..7709    +  CDS            Cas9(C): C-terminal portion of Streptococcus pyogenes Cas9 (Zetsche et al., 2015)
   7852..8882    +  CDS            Cre (fragment): site-specific recombinase Cre is a site-specific recombinase from bacteriophage P1. Recombination occurs at loxP sequences.
   8935..9523    +  misc_feature   WPRE: woodchuck hepatitis virus posttranscriptional regulatory element
   9524..9543    +  misc_feature   MCS (fragment): pBluescript multiple cloning site
   9545..10045   +  CDS            nef (fragment): NEF_HV1LA - Experimental evidence at protein level: Swiss-Prot protein existence level 1. Extracellular Nef protein targets CD4(+) T-lymphocytes for apoptosis by interacting with CXCR4 surface receptors. From Human immunodeficiency virus type 1 group M subtype B (isolate Lai) (HIV-1).
  10052..10232   +  LTR            5' LTR (truncated): truncated 5' long terminal repeat (LTR) from HIV-1
  10294..10882   -  rep_origin     ori: high-copy-number ColE1/pMB1/pBR322/pUC origin of replication
  11053..11913   -  CDS            AmpR: β-lactamase; bla; confers resistance to ampicillin, carbenicillin, and related antibiotics
  11914..12018   -  promoter       AmpR promoter: bla
