[The description below was written by a language model from this plasmid's Addgene catalogue record and pLannotate feature annotations shown in this document.]
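Description:
pSECC-sgSIK3-B is a lentiviral transfer plasmid built on the pSECC backbone that delivers three components from a single provirus: an sgRNA against mouse Sik3, Streptococcus pyogenes Cas9, and Cre recombinase. In bacteria it is maintained through a high-copy ColE1/pUC-type origin and selected with ampicillin via the β-lactamase gene. The viral portion has the usual HIV-1-derived layout. A CMV enhancer/promoter fused to a truncated 5' LTR drives genomic RNA production in packaging cells. This is followed by the Ψ packaging signal with a partial gag sequence, the Rev response element for Rev-dependent nuclear export, and cPPT/CTS elements (annotated twice). A WPRE boosts transcript expression, and a truncated LTR closes the 3' end. The gag, Rev and nef annotations are residual fragments, so packaging functions have to be supplied in trans.

The payload has two expression units. A human U6 RNA polymerase III promoter drives the Sik3-targeting spacer fused to the S. pyogenes gRNA scaffold. Downstream, an EF-1α core promoter drives Cas9, which the annotation splits into contiguous N- and C-terminal portions that together span the full coding region. Cre follows Cas9 in the same orientation. No separate promoter is annotated between them, which suggests co-expression from one transcript, but the feature table does not identify the linking element.

Transduced cells therefore receive CRISPR editing of Sik3 and Cre activity at the same time, so loxP-flanked or Cre-activated alleles recombine in the same cells that lose SIK3. The associated study examined SIK1 and SIK3 as mediators of LKB1 tumour suppression in non-small-cell lung cancer. The "B" suffix suggests it is one of several Sik3 guides, though the record does not say so.
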