Addgene plasmid #138673: pSECC-sgSIK3-B
Purpose: Expresses a mouse SIK3-targeting sgRNA, Cas9, and Cre-recombinase
Depositing lab: Reuben Shaw. Depositing organization: Salk Institute for Biological Studies. Publication: The AMPK-Related Kinases SIK1 and SIK3 Mediate Key Tumor-Suppressive Effects of LKB1 in NSCLC. Hollstein PE, Eichner LJ, Brun SN, Kamireddy A, Svensson RU, Vera LI, Ross DS, Rymoff TJ, Hutchins A, Galvez HM, Williams AE, Shokhirev MN, Screaton RA, Berdeaux R, Shaw RJ. Cancer Discov. 2019 Nov;9(11):1606-1627. doi: 10.1158/2159-8290.CD-18-1261. Epub 2019 Jul 26. PubMed 31350328.
Backbone
  Vector backbone: pSECC
  Vector type: Lentiviral
Growth in bacteria
  Bacterial resistance: Ampicillin, 100 μg/mL
  Growth temperature: 30°C
  Growth strain: NEB Stable
  Copy number: Unknown
Gene/Insert
  Gene/Insert name: sgSIK3 mouse
  gRNA/shRNA sequence: CTCG TAG TAG CCG ATG CG AG
  Species: M. musculus (mouse)
  Entrez Gene: Sik3 (a.k.a. 5730525O22Rik, 9030204A07Rik, Qsk, SIK-3, mKIAA0999)
  Promoter: hU6
  Cloning method: Restriction Enzyme; 5′ cloning site unknown (unknown if destroyed)
Terms and licenses: Academic/Nonprofit Terms; Industry Terms: Not Available to Industry
How to cite: pSECC-sgSIK3-B was a gift from Reuben Shaw (Addgene plasmid # 138673 ; http://n2t.net/addgene:138673 ; RRID:Addgene_138673)
