>Addgene plasmid #138673 | pSECC-sgSIK3-B | depositor partial sequence | sequence record 267997 | hU6 FWD Sequence
GCCGTAATTTCGATTTCTTGGCTTTATATATCTTGTGGAAGGACGAAACACCGCTCGTAGTAGCCGATGC
GAGGTTTTAGAGCTAGAAATAGCAAGTTAAAATAAGGCTAGTCCGTTATCAACTTGAAAAAGTGGCACCG
AGTCGGTGCTTTTTTGAATTCTAGATCTTGAGACAAATGGCAGTATTCATCCACAATTTTAAAAGAAAAG
GGGGGATTGGGGGGTACAGTGCAGGGGAAAGAATAGTAGACATAATAGCAACAGACATACAAACTAAAGA
ATTACAAAAACAAATTACAAAAATTCAAAATTTTCGGGTTTATTACAGGGACAGCAGAGATCCACTTTGG
CGCCGGCAAACCGCTGTTCCTAGGAATCCCGAGGCCTTCGAGTGGCTCCGGTGCCCGTCAGTGGGCAGAG
CGCACATCGCCCACAGTCCCCGAGAAGTTGGGGGGAGGGGTCGGCAATTGAACCGGTGCCTAGAGAAGGT
GGCGCGGGGTAAACTGGGAAAGTGATGTCGTGTACTGGCTCCGCCTTTTTCCCGAGGGTGGGGGAGAACC
GTATATAAGTGCAGTAGTCGCCGTGAACGTTCTTTTTCGCAACGGGTTTGCCGCCAGAACACAGGTGTCG
TGACGCGGGACCCGACATTAGCGCTACAGCTTAAGCGGGCCACCATGGATTACAAAGACGATGACGATAA
GATGGCCCCAAAGAAGAAGCGGAAGGTCGGTATCCACGGAGTCCCAGCAGCCGACAAGAAGTACAGCATC
GGCCTGGACATCGGCACCAACTCTGTGGGCTGGGCCGTGATCACCGACGAGTACAAAGTGCCCAGCAAGA
AATTCAAGGTGCTGGGCAACACCGACCGGCACAGCATCAAGAAGAACCTGATCGGAGCCCTGCTGTTCGA
CAGCGGCGAAACAGCCGAGCCACCCGGCTGAGAGAACCGCCAGAAGAGATACACCAGACGGAAGAACCGG
ATCTGCTATCTGCAGAGATCTTCAGCACGAGATGGCCAGGTGGACGACAGCTTCTTCCACAGACTGAGAG
TCCTCTGTGAAGAGATAGAGCACGAGCGCACCCATCTCGCACATCGTGACGAGTGCTACACGGAGGAGTA
CCCCACATCNACACTGAAAGAACCTGGTGACNGCACCGACAGGCGACCTGCGCTGATTCATCTGCNNNCC
CAATGATCAGTNGNNANTTCTGATCAGCACGTGACCGACACGGCGAGTGAACAGACCGTTCTACTATCAG
A
